>Addgene plasmid #76990 | CSNK1G2 gRNA (BRDN0001145026) | addgene full sequence | sequence record 186900 | Addgene Assembled Sequence
CCCGGGTGCAAAGATGGATAAAGTTTTAAACAGAGAGGAATCTTTGCAGCTAATGGACCTTCTAGGTCTT
GAAAGGAGTGGGAATTGGCTCCGGTGCCCGTCAGTGGGCAGAGCGCACATCGCCCACAGTCCCCGAGAAG
TTGGGGGGAGGGGTCGGCAATTGATCCGGTGCCTAGAGAAGGTGGCGCGGGGTAAACTGGGAAAGTGATG
TCGTGTACTGGCTCCGCCTTTTTCCCGAGGGTGGGGGAGAACCGTATATAAGTGCAGTAGTCGCCGTGAA
CGTTCTTTTTCGCAACGGGTTTGCCGCCAGAACACAGGTAAGTGCCGTGTGTGGTTCCCGCGGGCCTGGC
CTCTTTACGGGTTATGGCCCTTGCGTGCCTTGAATTACTTCCACCTGGCTGCAGTACGTGATTCTTGATC
CCGAGCTTCGGGTTGGAAGTGGGTGGGAGAGTTCGAGGCCTTGCGCTTAAGGAGCCCCTTCGCCTCGTGC
TTGAGTTGAGGCCTGGCCTGGGCGCTGGGGCCGCCGCGTGCGAATCTGGTGGCACCTTCGCGCCTGTCTC
GCTGCTTTCGATAAGTCTCTAGCCATTTAAAATTTTTGATGACCTGCTGCGACGCTTTTTTTCTGGCAAG
ATAGTCTTGTAAATGCGGGCCAAGATCTGCACACTGGTATTTCGGTTTTTGGGGCCGCGGGCGGCGACGG
GGCCCGTGCGTCCCAGCGCACATGTTCGGCGAGGCGGGGCCTGCGAGCGCGGCCACCGAGAATCGGACGG
GGGTAGTCTCAAGCTGGCCGGCCTGCTCTGGTGCCTGGCCTCGCGCCGCCGTGTATCGCCCCGCCCTGGG
CGGCAAGGCTGGCCCGGTCGGCACCAGTTGCGTGAGCGGAAAGATGGCCGCTTCCCGGCCCTGCTGCAGG
GAGCTCAAAATGGAGGACGCGGCGCTCGGGAGAGCGGGCGGGTGAGTCACCCACACAAAGGAAAAGGGCC
TTTCCGTCCTCAGCCGTCGCTTCATGTGACTCCACGGAGTACCGGGCGCCGTCCAGGCACCTCGATTAGT
TCTCGAGCTTTTGGAGTACGTCGTCTTTAGGTTGGGGGGAGGGGTTTTATGCGATGGAGTTTCCCCACAC
TGAGTGGGTGGAGACTGAAGTTAGGCCAGCTTGGCACTTGATGTAATTCTCCTTGGAATTTGCCCTTTTT
GAGTTTGGATCTTGGTTCATTCTCAAGCCTCAGACAGTGGTTCAAAGTTTTTTTCTTCCATTTCAGGTGT
CGTGACGTACGGCCACCATGACCGAGTACAAGCCCACGGTGCGCCTCGCCACCCGCGACGACGTCCCCAG
GGCCGTACGCACCCTCGCCGCCGCGTTCGCCGACTACCCCGCCACGCGCCACACCGTCGATCCGGACCGC
CACATCGAGCGGGTCACCGAGCTGCAAGAACTCTTCCTCACGCGCGTCGGGCTCGACATCGGCAAGGTGT
GGGTCGCGGACGACGGCGCCGCCGTGGCGGTCTGGACCACGCCGGAGAGCGTCGAAGCGGGGGCGGTGTT
CGCCGAGATCGGCCCGCGCATGGCCGAGTTGAGCGGTTCCCGGCTGGCCGCGCAGCAACAGATGGAAGGC
CTCCTGGCGCCGCACCGGCCCAAGGAGCCCGCGTGGTTCCTGGCCACCGTCGGAGTCTCGCCCGACCACC
AGGGCAAGGGTCTGGGCAGCGCCGTCGTGCTCCCCGGAGTGGAGGCGGCCGAGCGCGCCGGGGTGCCCGC
CTTCCTGGAGACCTCCGCGCCCCGCAACCTCCCCTTCTACGAGCGGCTCGGCTTCACCGTCACCGCCGAC
GTCGAGGTGCCCGAAGGACCGCGCACCTGGTGCATGACCCGCAAGCCCGGTGCCTGAACGCGTTAAGTCG
ACAATCAACCTCTGGATTACAAAATTTGTGAAAGATTGACTGGTATTCTTAACTATGTTGCTCCTTTTAC
GCTATGTGGATACGCTGCTTTAATGCCTTTGTATCATGCTATTGCTTCCCGTATGGCTTTCATTTTCTCC
TCCTTGTATAAATCCTGGTTGCTGTCTCTTTATGAGGAGTTGTGGCCCGTTGTCAGGCAACGTGGCGTGG
TGTGCACTGTGTTTGCTGACGCAACCCCCACTGGTTGGGGCATTGCCACCACCTGTCAGCTCCTTTCCGG
GACTTTCGCTTTCCCCCTCCCTATTGCCACGGCGGAACTCATCGCCGCCTGCCTTGCCCGCTGCTGGACA
GGGGCTCGGCTGTTGGGCACTGACAATTCCGTGGTGTTGTCGGGGAAATCATCGTCCTTTCCTTGGCTGC
TCGCCTGTGTTGCCACCTGGATTCTGCGCGGGACGTCCTTCTGCTACGTCCCTTCGGCCCTCAATCCAGC
GGACCTTCCTTCCCGCGGCCTGCTGCCGGCTCTGCGGCCTCTTCCGCGTCTTCGCCTTCGCCCTCAGACG
AGTCGGATCTCCCTTTGGGCCGCCTCCCCGCGTCGACTTTAAGACCAATGACTTACAAGGCAGCTGTAGA
TCTTAGCCACTTTTTAAAAGAAAAGGGGGGACTGGAAGGGCTAATTCACTCCCAACGAAGACAAGATCTG
CTTTTTGCTTGTACTGGGTCTCTCTGGTTAGACCAGATCTGAGCCTGGGAGCTCTCTGGCTAACTAGGGA
ACCCACTGCTTAAGCCTCAATAAAGCTTGCCTTGAGTGCTTCAAGTAGTGTGTGCCCGTCTGTTGTGTGA
CTCTGGTAACTAGAGATCCCTCAGACCCTTTTAGTCAGTGTGGAAAATCTCTAGCAGTACGTATAGTAGT
TCATGTCATCTTATTATTCAGTATTTATAACTTGCAAAGAAATGAATATCAGAGAGTGAGAGGAACTTGT
TTATTGCAGCTTATAATGGTTACAAATAAAGCAATAGCATCACAAATTTCACAAATAAAGCATTTTTTTC
ACTGCATTCTAGTTGTGGTTTGTCCAAACTCATCAATGTATCTTATCATGTCTGGCTCTAGCTATCCCGC
CCCTAACTCCGCCCATCCCGCCCCTAACTCCGCCCAGTTCCGCCCATTCTCCGCCCCATGGCTGACTAAT
TTTTTTTATTTATGCAGAGGCCGAGGCCGCCTCGGCCTCTGAGCTATTCCAGAAGTAGTGAGGAGGCTTT
TTTGGAGGCCTAGGGACGTACCCAATTCGCCCTATAGTGAGTCGTATTACGCGCGCTCACTGGCCGTCGT
TTTACAACGTCGTGACTGGGAAAACCCTGGCGTTACCCAACTTAATCGCCTTGCAGCACATCCCCCTTTC
GCCAGCTGGCGTAATAGCGAAGAGGCCCGCACCGATCGCCCTTCCCAACAGTTGCGCAGCCTGAATGGCG
AATGGG
[124 nt withheld, positions 3367-3490]
C
[91 nt withheld, positions 3492-3582]
A
[49 nt withheld, positions 3584-3632]
CCTTTGACGTTGGAGTCCACGTTCTTT
[37 nt withheld, positions 3660-3696]
ACCCTATCTCGGTCTATTCTTTTGATTTATAAGGGATTTTGCCGATTTCGGCCTATTGGTTAAAAAATGA
GCTGATTTAACAAAAATTTAACGCGAATTTTAACAAAATATTAACGCTTACAATTTAGGTGGCACTTTTC
GGGGAAATGTGCGCGGAACCCCTATTTGTTTATTTTTCTAAATACATTCAAATATGTATCCGCTCATGAG
ACAATAACCCTGATAAATGCTTCAATAATATTGAAAAAGGAAGAGTATGAGTATTCAACATTTCCGTGTC
GCCCTTATTCCCTTTTTTGCGGCATTTTGCCTTCCTGTTTTTGCTCACCCAGAAACGCTGGTGAAAGTAA
AAGATGCTGAAGATCAGTTGGGTGCACGAGTGGGTTACATCGAACTGGATCTCAACAGCGGTAAGATCCT
TGAGAGTTTTCGCCCCGAAGAACGTTTTCCAATGATGAGCACTTTTAAAGTTCTGCTATGTGGCGCGGTA
TTATCCCGTATTGACGCCGGGCAAGAGCAACTCGGTCGCCGCATACACTATTCTCAGAATGACTTGGTTG
AGTACTCACCAGTCACAGAAAAGCATCTTACGGATGGCATGACAGTAAGAGAATTATGCAGTGCTGCCAT
AACCATGAGTGATAACACTGCGGCCAACTTACTTCTGACAACGATCGGAGGACCGAAGGAGCTAACCGCT
TTTTTGCACAACATGGGGGATCATGTAACTCGCCTTGATCGTTGGGAACCGGAGCTGAATGAAGCCATAC
CAAACGACGAGCGTGACACCACGATGCCTGTAGCAATGGCAACAACGTTGCGCAAACTATTAACTGGCGA
ACTACTTACTCTAGCTTCCCGGCAACAATTAATAGACTGGATGGAGGCGGATAAAGTTGCAGGACCACTT
CTGCGCTCGGCCCTTCCGGCTGGCTGGTTTATTGCTGATAAATCTGGAGCCGGTGAGCGTGGGTCTCGCG
GTATCATTGCAGCACTGGGGCCAGATGGTAAGCCCTCCCGTATCGTAGTTATCTACACGACGGGGAGTCA
GGCAACTATGGATGAACGAAATAGACAGATCGCTGAGATAGGTGCCTCACTGATTAAGCATTGGTAACTG
TCAGACCAAGTTTACTCATATATACTTTAGATTGATTTAAAACTTCATTTTTAATTTAAAAGGATCTAGG
TGAAGATCCTTTTTGATAATCTCATGACCAAAATCCCTTAACGTGAGTTTTCGTTCCACTGAGCGTCAGA
CCCCGTAGAAAAGATCAAAGGATCTTCTTGAGATCCTTTTTTTCTGCGCGTAATCTGCTGCTTGCAAACA
AAAAAACCACCGCTACCAGCGGTGGTTTGTTTGCCGGATCAAGAGCTACCAACTCTTTTTCCGAAGGTAA
CTGGCTTCAGCAGAGCGCAGATACCAAATACTGTTCTTCTAGTGTAGCCGTAGTTAGGCCACCACTTCAA
GAACTCTGTAGCACCGCCTACATACCTCGCTCTGCTAATCCTGTTACCAGTGGCTGCTGCCAGTGGCGAT
AAGTCGTGTCTTACCGGGTTGGACTCAAGACGATAGTTACCGGATAAGGCGCAGCGGTCGGGCTGAACGG
GGGGTTCGTGCACACAGCCCAGCTTGGAGCGAACGACCTACACCGAACTGAGATACCTACAGCGTGAGCT
ATGAGAAAGCGCCACGCTTCCCGAAGGGAGAAAGGCGGACAGGTATCCGGTAAGCGGCAGGGTCGGAACA
GGAGAGCGCACGAGGGAGCTTCCAGGGGGAAACGCCTGGTATCTTTATAGTCCTGTCGGGTTTCGCCACC
TCTGACTTGAGCGTCGATTTTTGTGATGCTCGTCAGGGGGGCGGAGCCTATGGAAAAACGCCAGCAACGC
GGCCTTTTTACGGTTCCTGGCCTTTTGCTGGCCTTTTGCTCACATGTTCTTTCCTGCGTTATCCCCTGAT
TCTGTGGATAACCGTATTACCGCCTTTGAGTGAGCTGATACCGCTCGCCGCAGCCGAACGACCGAGCGCA
GCGAGTCAGTGAGCGAGGAAGCGGAAGAGCGCCCAATACGCAAACCGCCTCTCCCCGCGCGTTGGCCGAT
TCATTAATGCAGCTGGCACGACAGGTTTCCCGACTGGAAAGCGGGCAGTGAGCGCAACGCAATTAATGTG
AGTTAGCTCACTCATTAGGCACCCCAGGCTTTACACTTTATGCTTCCGGCTCGTATGTTGTGTGGAATTG
TGAGCGGATAACAATTTCACACAGGAAACAGCTATGACCATGATTACGCCAAGCGCGCAATTAACCCTCA
CTAAAGGGAACAAAAGCTGGAGCTGCAAGCTTAATGTAGTCTTATGCAATACTCTTGTAGTCTTGCAACA
TGGTAACGATGAGTTAGCAACATGCCTTACAAGGAGAGAAAAAGCACCGTGCATGCCGATTGGTGGAAGT
AAGGTGGTACGATCGTGCCTTATTAGGAAGGCAACAGACGGGTCTGACATGGATTGGACGAACCACTGAA
TTGCCGCATTGCAGAGATATTGTATTTAAGTGCCTAGCTCGATACATAAACGGGTCTCTCTGGTTAGACC
AGATCTGAGCCTGGGAGCTCTCTGGCTAACTAGGGAACCCACTGCTTAAGCCTCAATAAAGCTTGCCTTG
AGTGCTTCAAGTAGTGTGTGCCCGTCTGTTGTGTGACTCTGGTAACTAGAGATCCCTCAGACCCTTTTAG
TCAGTGTGGAAAATCTCTAGCAGTGGCGCCCGAACAGGGACTTGAAAGCGAAAGGGAAACCAGAGGAGCT
CTCTCGACGCAGGACTCGGCTTGCTGAAGCGCGCACGGCAAGAGGCGAGGGGCGGCGACTGGTGAGTACG
CCAAAAATTTTGACTAGCGGAGGCTAGAAGGAGAGAGATGGGTGCGAGAGCGTCAGTATTAAGCGGGGGA
GAATTAGATCGCGATGGGAAAAAATTCGGTTAAGGCCAGGGGGAAAGAAAAAATATAAATTAAAACATAT
AGTATGGGCAAGCAGGGAGCTAGAACGATTCGCAGTTAATCCTGGCCTGTTAGAAACATCAGAAGGCTGT
AGACAAATACTGGGACAGCTACAACCATCCCTTCAGACAGGATCAGAAGAACTTAGATCATTATATAATA
CAGTAGCAACCCTCTATTGTGTGCATCAAAGGATAGAGATAAAAGACACCAAGGAAGCTTTAGACAAGAT
AGAGGAAGAGCAAAACAAAAGTAAGACCACCGCACAGCAAGCGGCCGCTGATCTTCAGACCTGGAGGAGG
AGATATGAGGGACAATTGGAGAAGTGAATTATATAAATATAAAGTAGTAAAAATTGAACCATTAGGAGTA
GCACCCACCAAGGCAAAGAGAAGAGTGGTGCAGAGAGAAAAAAGAGCAGTGGGAATAGGAGCTTTGTTCC
TTGGGTTCTTGGGAGCAGCAGGAAGCACTATGGGCGCAGCGTCAATGACGCTGACGGTACAGGCCAGACA
ATTATTGTCTGGTATAGTGCAGCAGCAGAACAATTTGCTGAGGGCTATTGAGGCGCAACAGCATCTGTTG
CAACTCACAGTCTGGGGCATCAAGCAGCTCCAGGCAAGAATCCTGGCTGTGGAAAGATACCTAAAGGATC
AACAGCTCCTGGGGATTTGGGGTTGCTCTGGAAAACTCATTTGCACCACTGCTGTGCCTTGGAATGCTAG
TTGGAGTAATAAATCTCTGGAACAGATTTGGAATCACACGACCTGGATGGAGTGGGACAGAGAAATTAAC
AATTACACAAGCTTAATACACTCCTTAATTGAAGAATCGCAAAACCAGCAAGAAAAGAATGAACAAGAAT
TATTGGAATTAGATAAATGGGCAAGTTTGTGGAATTGGTTTAACATAACAAATTGGCTGTGGTATATAAA
ATTATTCATAATGATAGTAGGAGGCTTGGTAGGTTTAAGAATAGTTTTTGCTGTACTTTCTATAGTGAAT
AGAGTTAGGCAGGGATATTCACCATTATCGTTTCAGACCCACCTCCCAACCCCGAGGGGACCCAGAGAGG
GCCTATTTCCCATGATTCCTTCATATTTGCATATACGATACAAGGCTGTTAGAGAGATAATTAGAATTAA
TTTGACTGTAAACACAAAGATATTAGTACAAAATACGTGACGTAGAAAGTAATAATTTCTTGGGTAGTTT
GCAGTTTTAAAATTATGTTTTAAAATGGACTATCATATGCTTACCGTAACTTGAAAGTATTTCGATTTCT
TGGCTTTATATATCTTGTGGAAAGGACGAAACACCGAGCCGATCTTCTTGCCGACGGTTTTAGAGCTAGA
AATAGCAAGTTAAAATAAGGCTAGTCCGTTATCAACTTGAAAAAGTGGCACCGAGTCGGTGCTTTTTTAA
GCTTGGCGTAACTAGATCTTGAGACAAATGGCAGTATTCATCCACAATTTTAAAAGAAAAGGGGGGATTG
GGGGGTACAGTGCAGGGGAAAGAATAGTAGACATAATAGCAACAGACATACAAACTAAAGAATTACAAAA
ACAAATTACAAAAATTCAAAATTTTCGGGTTTATTACAGGGACAGCAGAGATCCACTTTGGCGCCGGCTC
GAGGGGG
Features (pLannotate 1.2.2; 29 found; start..end, strand, type, name):
     14..80      +  CDS            small t antigen (fragment): SV40 (simian virus 40) small t antigen
    106..317     +  promoter       EF-1α core promoter: core promoter for human elongation factor EF-1α
    318..1256    +  intron         EF-1α intron A: intron upstream of the start codon of human EF-1α
   1278..1877    +  CDS            PuroR (fragment): puromycin N-acetyltransferase; pac from Streptomyces; confers resistance to puromycin
   1893..2481    +  misc_feature   WPRE: woodchuck hepatitis virus posttranscriptional regulatory element
   2532..2551    +  misc_feature   cPPT/CTS (fragment): central polypurine tract and central termination sequence of HIV-1
   2553..2786    +  LTR            3' LTR (ΔU3): self-inactivating 3' long terminal repeat (LTR) from HIV-1
   2864..2985    +  polyA_signal   SV40 poly(A) signal: SV40 polyadenylation signal
   3025..3160    +  rep_origin     SV40 ori: SV40 origin of replication
   3181..3199    -  promoter       T7 promoter: promoter for bacteriophage T7 RNA polymerase
   3207..3362    +  CDS            lacZα (fragment): LacZα fragment of β-galactosidase; lacZ fragment
   3367..3795    +  rep_origin     f1 ori (sequence partly withheld): f1 bacteriophage origin of replication; arrow indicates direction of (+) strand synthesis
   3848..3952    +  promoter       AmpR promoter: bla
   3953..4813    +  CDS            AmpR: β-lactamase; bla; confers resistance to ampicillin, carbenicillin, and related antibiotics
   4984..5572    +  rep_origin     ori: high-copy-number ColE1/pMB1/pBR322/pUC origin of replication
   5755..5847    +  CDS            lacI (fragment): lac repressor; lacI; The lac repressor binds to the lac operator to inhibit transcription in E. coli. This inhibition can be relieved by adding lactose or isopropyl-β-D-thiogalactopyranoside (IPTG).
   5860..5881    +  protein_bind   CAP binding site: CAP binding activates transcription in the presence of cAMP. E. coli catabolite activator protein
   5896..5926    +  promoter       lac promoter: promoter for the E. coli lac operon
   5934..5950    +  protein_bind   lac operator: The lac repressor binds to the lac operator to inhibit transcription in E. coli. This inhibition can be relieved by adding lactose or isopropyl-β-D-thiogalactopyranoside (IPTG). lac repressor encoded by lacI
   5995..6013    +  promoter       T3 promoter: promoter for bacteriophage T3 RNA polymerase
   6041..6267    +  promoter       RSV promoter: Rous sarcoma virus enhancer/promoter
   6268..6448    +  LTR            5' LTR (truncated): truncated 5' long terminal repeat (LTR) from HIV-1
   6495..6620    +  misc_feature   HIV-1 Ψ: packaging signal of human immunodeficiency virus type 1
   6604..6967    +  CDS            HIV-1 gag (fragment): gag protein from human immunodeficiency virus 1; gag
   7113..7346    +  misc_feature   RRE: The Rev response element (RRE) of HIV-1 allows for Rev-dependent mRNA export from the nucleus to the cytoplasm.
   7723..7749    +  CDS            Rev (fragment): human immunodeficiency virus 1 (HIV-1) Rev protein; rev; enhances nuclear export of unspliced and incompletely spliced viral mRNAs
   7753..7993    +  promoter       U6 promoter: RNA polymerase III promoter for human U6 snRNA
   8023..8098    +  misc_RNA       gRNA scaffold: guide RNA scaffold for the Streptococcus pyogenes CRISPR/Cas9 system
   8154..8271    +  misc_feature   cPPT/CTS: central polypurine tract and central termination sequence of HIV-1
