[The description below was written by a language model from this plasmid's Addgene catalogue record and pLannotate feature annotations shown in this document.]
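Description:
CSNK1G2 gRNA (BRDN0001145026) is a third-generation lentiviral CRISPR guide plasmid built on the lentiGuide-Puro backbone, carrying a single guide RNA directed against human CSNK1G2 (casein kinase 1 gamma 2, designed against the reference transcript NM_001319.6). It is propagated in E. coli as a high-copy plasmid through a ColE1/pUC-type origin with ampicillin selection from the β-lactamase gene. An f1 origin, an SV40 origin and poly(A) signal, and remnants of lac and T7/T3 cloning-vector sequences also sit in the bacterial backbone.

The viral portion is arranged for Tat-independent packaging: an RSV promoter drives a truncated HIV-1 5' LTR, followed by the Ψ packaging signal with a partial gag fragment, the Rev response element for nuclear export of the genomic RNA, and a cPPT/CTS. A ΔU3 self-inactivating 3' LTR closes the unit, so the integrated provirus lacks LTR promoter activity. Within this frame, the human U6 RNA polymerase III promoter transcribes the targeting spacer fused to the Streptococcus pyogenes Cas9 gRNA scaffold. A separate cassette uses the EF-1α core promoter with its intron A to express puromycin N-acetyltransferase, allowing selection of transduced mammalian cells, and a downstream WPRE enhances transcript expression.

The plasmid does not encode Cas9, so it is meant to be used with a separate Cas9 lentiviral vector or in cells that already express Cas9, where the guide directs cutting of CSNK1G2 for gene knockout. The depositors note that it belongs to a human kinome gRNA collection, designed under optimized rules for high on-target activity and reduced off-target effects.
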