Addgene plasmid #76990: CSNK1G2 gRNA (BRDN0001145026)
Purpose: 3rd generation lentiviral gRNA plasmid targeting human CSNK1G2
Depositing lab: John Doench & David Root. Depositing organization: Broad Institute. Publication: Optimized sgRNA design to maximize activity and minimize off-target effects of CRISPR-Cas9. Doench JG, Fusi N, Sullender M, Hegde M, Vaimberg EW, Donovan KF, Smith I, Tothova Z, Wilen C, Orchard R, Virgin HW, Listgarten J, Root DE. Nat Biotechnol. 2016 Jan 18. doi: 10.1038/nbt.3437. PubMed 26780180.
Backbone
  Vector backbone: lentiGuide-Puro
  Backbone manufacturer: Zhang Lab (Addgene plasmid # 52963)
  Vector type: Mammalian Expression, Lentiviral, CRISPR
  Selectable markers: Puromycin
Growth in bacteria
  Bacterial resistance: Ampicillin, 100 μg/mL
  Growth temperature: 37°C
  Growth strain: DH5alpha
  Copy number: High Copy
Gene/Insert
  Gene/Insert name: CSNK1G2 (alt names: CSNK1G2; NM_001319.6)
  gRNA/shRNA sequence: AGCCGATCTTCTTGCCGACG
  Species: H. sapiens (human)
  Entrez Gene: CSNK1G2 (a.k.a. CK1g2)
  Promoter: hU6
  Cloning method: Unknown
  Sequencing primers: 5′ U6-F; 3′ pS2-R
Terms and licenses: Academic/Nonprofit Terms; Industry Terms: Not Available to Industry
Depositor comments: The gRNA was designed to target the following Genbank reference sequence(s): NM_001319.6. Note that this plasmid does NOT contain Cas9. It should be used in conjunction with lentiCas9-Blast (Addgene #52962) or otherwise with cell lines already expressing Cas9. Browse the full kinome gRNA library at http://www.addgene.org/pooled-library/broadgpp-human-kinome/ or visit http://www.broadinstitute.org/rnai/public/ for detailed protocols and information.
How to cite: CSNK1G2 gRNA (BRDN0001145026) was a gift from John Doench & David Root (Addgene plasmid # 76990 ; http://n2t.net/addgene:76990 ; RRID:Addgene_76990)
