>Addgene plasmid #76990 | CSNK1G2 gRNA (BRDN0001145026) | depositor partial sequence | sequence record 144450 | Target Sequence
AGCCGATCTTCTTGCCGACG
