>Addgene plasmid #76990 | CSNK1G2 gRNA (BRDN0001145026) | addgene partial sequence | sequence record 186899 | hU6-F
CGTAGAAAGTAATAATTTCTTGGGTAGTTTGCAGCTTTTAAAATTATGTTTTAAAATGGACTATCATATG
CTTACCGTAACTTGAAAGTATTTCGATTTCTTGGCTTTATATATCTTGTGGAAAGGACGAAACACCGAGC
CGATCTTCTTGCCGACGGTTTTAGAGCTAGAAATAGCAAGTTAAAATAAGGCTAGTCCGTTATCAACTTG
AAAAAGTGGCACCGAGTCGGTGCTTTTTTAAGCTTGGCGTAACTAGATCTTGAGACAAATGGCAGTATTC
ATCCACAATTTTAAAAGAAAAGGGGGGATTGGGGGGTACAGTGCAGGGGAAAGAATAGTAGACATAATAG
CAACAGACATACAAACTAAAGAATTACAAAAACAAATTACAAAAATTCAAAATTTTCGGGTTTATTACAG
GGACAGCAGAGATCCACTTTGGCGCCGGCTCGAGGGGGCCCGGGTGCAAAGATGGATAAAGTTTTAAACA
GAGAGGAATCTTTGCAGCTAATGGACCTTCTAGGTCTTGAAAGGAGTGGGAATTGGCTCCGGTGCCCGTC
AGTGGGCAGA
